>Addgene plasmid #48344 | pDONR P4-P1R-mKate2 | depositor full sequence | sequence record 70388 | pDONR P4-P1R-mKate2 sequence 3438 bps
CTTTCCTGCGTTATCCCCTGATTCTGTGGATAACCGTATTACCGCCTTTGAGTGAGCTGATACCGCTCGC
CGCAGCCGAACGACCGAGCGCAGCGAGTCAGTGAGCGAGGAAGCGGAAGAGCGCCCAATACGCAAACCGC
CTCTCCCCGCGCGTTGGCCGATTCATTAATGCAGCTGGCACGACAGGTTTCCCGACTGGAAAGCGGGCAG
TGAGCGCAACGCAATTAATACGCGTACCGCTAGCCAGGAAGAGTTTGTAGAAACGCAAAAAGGCCATCCG
TCAGGATGGCCTTCTGCTTAGTTTGATGCCTGGCAGTTTATGGCGGGCGTCCTGCCCGCCACCCTCCGGG
CCGTTGCTTCACAACGTTCAAATCCGCTCCCGGCGGATTTGTCCTACTCAGGAGAGCGTTCACCGACAAA
CAACAGATAAAACGAAAGGCCCAGTCTTCCGACTGAGCCTTTCGTTTTATTTGATGCCTGGCAGTTCCCT
ACTCTCGCGTTAACGCTAGCATGGATGTTTTCCCAGTCACGACGTTGTAAAACGACGGCCAGTCTTAAGC
TCGGGCCCGCGTTAACGCTACCATGGAGCTCCAAATAATGATTTTATTTTGACTGATAGTGACCTGTTCG
TTGCAACAAATTGATAAGCAATGCTTTTTTATAATGCCAACTTTGTATAGAAAAGTTGCCGCCACCATGG
TGAGCGAGCTGATTAAGGAGAACATGCACATGAAGCTGTACATGGAGGGCACCGTGAACAACCACCACTT
CAAGTGCACATCCGAGGGCGAAGGCAAGCCCTACGAGGGCACCCAGACCATGAGAATCAAGGCGGTCGAG
GGCGGCCCTCTCCCCTTCGCCTTCGACATCCTGGCTACCAGCTTCATGTACGGCAGCAAAACCTTCATCA
ACCACACCCAGGGCATCCCCGACTTCTTTAAGCAGTCCTTCCCCGAGGGCTTCACATGGGAGAGAGTCAC
CACATACGAAGACGGGGGCGTGCTGACCGCTACCCAGGACACCAGCCTCCAGGACGGCTGCCTCATCTAC
AACGTCAAGATCAGAGGGGTGAACTTCCCATCCAACGGCCCTGTGATGCAGAAGAAAACACTCGGCTGGG
AGGCCTCCACCGAGACCCTGTACCCCGCTGACGGCGGCCTGGAAGGCAGAGCCGACATGGCCCTGAAGCT
CGTGGGCGGGGGCCACCTGATCTGCAACTTGAAGACCACATACAGATCCAAGAAACCCGCTAAGAACCTC
AAGATGCCCGGCGTCTACTATGTGGACAGAAGACTGGAAAGAATCAAGGAGGCCGACAAAGAGACCTACG
TCGAGCAGCACGAGGTGGCTGTGGCCAGATACTGCGACCTCCCTAGCAAACTGGGGCACAGAGGTGGAGG
AGGTTCCGGACTCAGATCTCGAGCTCAAGCTTCGAATTCTGCAGTCGACGGTACCGCGGGCCCGGGATCC
ACCGGATCTAGAACAAGTTTGTACAAAAAAGTTGAACGAGAAACGTAAAATGATATAAATATCAATATAT
TAAATTAGATTTTGCATAAAAAACAGACTACATAATACTGTAAAACACAACATATGCAGTCACTATGAAC
CAACTACTTAGATGGTATTAGTGACCTGTAGAATTCGAGCTCTAGAGCTGCAGGGCGGCCGCGATATCCC
CTATAGTGAGTCGTATTACATGGTCATAGCTGTTTCCTGGCAGCTCTGGCCCGTGTCTCAAAATCTCTGA
TGTTACATTGCACAAGATAAAAATATATCATCATGAACAATAAAACTGTCTGCTTACATAAACAGTAATA
CAAGGGGTGTTATGAGCCATATTCAACGGGAAACGTCGAGGCCGCGATTAAATTCCAACATGGATGCTGA
TTTATATGGGTATAAATGGGCTCGCGATAATGTCGGGCAATCAGGTGCGACAATCTATCGCTTGTATGGG
AAGCCCGATGCGCCAGAGTTGTTTCTGAAACATGGCAAAGGTAGCGTTGCCAATGATGTTACAGATGAGA
TGGTCAGACTAAACTGGCTGACGGAATTTATGCCTCTTCCGACCATCAAGCATTTTATCCGTACTCCTGA
TGATGCATGGTTACTCACCACTGCGATCCCCGGAAAAACAGCATTCCAGGTATTAGAAGAATATCCTGAT
TCAGGTGAAAATATTGTTGATGCGCTGGCAGTGTTCCTGCGCCGGTTGCATTCGATTCCTGTTTGTAATT
GTCCTTTTAACAGCGATCGCGTATTTCGTCTCGCTCAGGCGCAATCACGAATGAATAACGGTTTGGTTGA
TGCGAGTGATTTTGATGACGAGCGTAATGGCTGGCCTGTTGAACAAGTCTGGAAAGAAATGCATAAACTT
TTGCCATTCTCACCGGATTCAGTCGTCACTCATGGTGATTTCTCACTTGATAACCTTATTTTTGACGAGG
GGAAATTAATAGGTTGTATTGATGTTGGACGAGTCGGAATCGCAGACCGATACCAGGATCTTGCCATCCT
ATGGAACTGCCTCGGTGAGTTTTCTCCTTCATTACAGAAACGGCTTTTTCAAAAATATGGTATTGATAAT
CCTGATATGAATAAATTGCAGTTTCATTTGATGCTCGATGAGTTTTTCTAATCAGAATTGGTTAATTGGT
TGTAACACTGGCAGAGCATTACGCTGACTTGACGGGACGGCGCAAGCTCATGACCAAAATCCCTTAACGT
GAGTTACGCGTCGTTCCACTGAGCGTCAGACCCCGTAGAAAAGATCAAAGGATCTTCTTGAGATCCTTTT
TTTCTGCGCGTAATCTGCTGCTTGCAAACAAAAAAACCACCGCTACCAGCGGTGGTTTGTTTGCCGGATC
AAGAGCTACCAACTCTTTTTCCGAAGGTAACTGGCTTCAGCAGAGCGCAGATACCAAATACTGTCCTTCT
AGTGTAGCCGTAGTTAGGCCACCACTTCAAGAACTCTGTAGCACCGCCTACATACCTCGCTCTGCTAATC
CTGTTACCAGTGGCTGCTGCCAGTGGCGATAAGTCGTGTCTTACCGGGTTGGACTCAAGACGATAGTTAC
CGGATAAGGCGCAGCGGTCGGGCTGAACGGGGGGTTCGTGCACACAGCCCAGCTTGGAGCGAACGACCTA
CACCGAACTGAGATACCTACAGCGTGAGCATTGAGAAAGCGCCACGCTTCCCGAAGGGAGAAAGGCGGAC
AGGTATCCGGTAAGCGGCAGGGTCGGAACAGGAGAGCGCACGAGGGAGCTTCCAGGGGGAAACGCCTGGT
ATCTTTATAGTCCTGTCGGGTTTCGCCACCTCTGACTTGAGCGTCGATTTTTGTGATGCTCGTCAGGGGG
GCGGAGCCTATGGAAAAACGCCAGCAACGCGGCCTTTTTACGGTTCCTGGCCTTTTGCTGGCCTTTTGCT
CACATGTT
Features (pLannotate 1.2.2; 12 found; start..end, strand, type, name):
    121..213     +  CDS            lacI (fragment): lac repressor; lacI; The lac repressor binds to the lac operator to inhibit transcription in E. coli. This inhibition can be relieved by adding lactose or isopropyl-β-D-thiogalactopyranoside (IPTG).
    268..295     -  terminator     rrnB T2 terminator: transcription terminator T2 from the E. coli rrnB gene
    427..470     +  terminator     rrnB T1 terminator: Escherichia coli rrnB; transcription terminator T1 from the E. coli rrnB gene
    517..553     -  CDS            lacZα (fragment): LacZα fragment of β-galactosidase; lacZ fragment
    592..677     +  protein_bind   attL1 (fragment): mutant version of attL; recombination site for the Gateway® LR reaction LR Clonase™
    668..688     +  protein_bind   attB4: mutant version of attB; core recombination site for the Gateway® BP reaction BP Clonase™
    697..1392    +  CDS            mKate2: mKate2 is a basic (constitutively fluorescent) red fluorescent protein published in 2009, derived from Entacmaea quadricolor. It is reported to be a rapidly-maturing monomer with moderate acid sensitivity.
   1405..1470    +  misc_feature   MCS: multiple cloning site
   1483..1607    +  protein_bind   attR1: mutant version of attR; recombination site for the Gateway® LR reaction LR Clonase™
   1680..1698    -  promoter       T7 promoter: promoter for bacteriophage T7 RNA polymerase
   1832..2641    +  CDS            KanR: aminoglycoside phosphotransferase; aph(3')-Ia; confers resistance to kanamycin in bacteria or G418 (Geneticin®) in eukaryotes
   2788..3376    +  rep_origin     ori: high-copy-number ColE1/pMB1/pBR322/pUC origin of replication
