[The description below was written by a language model from this plasmid's Addgene catalogue record and pLannotate feature annotations shown in this document.]
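Description:
pDONR P4-P1R-mKate2 is a 3,438 bp MultiSite Gateway entry clone built in the commercial pDONR P4-P1R donor backbone. It is propagated in E. coli as a high-copy plasmid from a ColE1/pUC-type origin and selected with kanamycin through an aminoglycoside phosphotransferase (KanR) gene. Upstream of the cassette sit the rrnB T1 and T2 transcription terminators, which insulate the insert from read-through transcription in bacteria. M13 forward and reverse priming sites flank the recombination region for sequencing, and a T7 promoter is annotated downstream on the opposite strand. Short lacI and lacZα fragments in the feature table appear to be backbone remnants with no functional role.

The payload is the coding sequence of mKate2, a monomeric, rapidly maturing far-red fluorescent protein engineered from an Entacmaea quadricolor protein. It carries a Kozak sequence for translation initiation but no stop codon, and it has no promoter of its own, so it is not expressed from this plasmid. The open reading frame is followed by a short multiple cloning site. The cassette is bounded on the 5' side by an attL-type site with an attB4 core (the automated annotation labels it an attL1 fragment, but this is consistent with attL4) and on the 3' side by attR1.

These sites define it as the 5' module in a three-fragment LR recombination. Combined with compatible middle and 3' entry clones and a Gateway destination vector, it places mKate2 at the N-terminus of a three-part chimeric fusion protein. The promoter and host range are then determined by the destination vector chosen.
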