Addgene plasmid #48344: pDONR P4-P1R-mKate2
Purpose: Contributes the coding sequence for the mKate2 fluorescent protein as the 5’-module during MultiSite Gateway-cloning of chimeric cDNAs encoding three-part fusion proteins.
Depositing lab: Anna Planas & Tomas Santalucia. Depositing organization: Instituto de Investigaciones Biomedicas Agusto Pi i Sunyer. Publication: A plasmid toolkit for cloning chimeric cDNAs encoding customized fusion proteins into any Gateway destination expression vector. Buj R, Iglesias N, Planas AM, Santalucia T. BMC Mol Biol. 2013 Aug 20;14(1):18. doi: 10.1186/1471-2199-14-18. PubMed 23957834.
Backbone
  Vector backbone: pDONRP4-P1R
  Backbone manufacturer: Life Technologies/Invitrogen
  Backbone size w/o insert (bp): 2646
  Total vector size (bp): 3438
  Vector type: Gateway entry vector
Growth in bacteria
  Bacterial resistance: Kanamycin, 50 μg/mL
  Growth temperature: 37°C
  Growth strain: Top10
  Copy number: High Copy
Gene/Insert
  Gene/Insert name: mKate2
  Species: Synthetic; Entacmaea quadricolor
  Insert size (bp): 792
  Mutation: It contains a Kozak sequence but no stop codon.
  Promoter: none
  Cloning method: Gateway Cloning
  Sequencing primers: 5′ M13 forward (-20); 3′ M13 reverse
Resource information
  A portion of this plasmid was derived from a plasmid made by: Evrogen
Terms and licenses: Academic/Nonprofit Terms; Industry Terms: Not Available to Industry
How to cite: pDONR P4-P1R-mKate2 was a gift from Anna Planas & Tomas Santalucia (Addgene plasmid # 48344 ; http://n2t.net/addgene:48344 ; RRID:Addgene_48344)
