>Addgene plasmid #48344 | pDONR P4-P1R-mKate2 | addgene partial sequence | sequence record 72991 | M13pUC-Fwd
GGGCCGAGTTACGCTACCATGGAGCTCCAAATAATGATTTTATTTTGACTGATAGTGACCTGTTCGTTGC
AACAAATTGATAAGCAATGCTTTTTTATAATGCCAACTTTGTATAGAAAAGTTGCCGCCACCATGGTGAG
CGAGCTGATTAAGGAGAACATGCACATGAAGCTGTACATGGAGGGCACCGTGAACAACCACCACTTCAAG
TGCACATCCGAGGGCGAAGGCAAGCCCTACGAGGGCACCCAGACCATGAGAATCAAGGCGGTCGAGGGCG
GCCCTCTCCCCTTCGCCTTCGACATCCTGGCTACCAGCTTCATGTACGGCAGCAAAACCTTCATCAACCA
CACCCAGGGCATCCCCGACTTCTTTAAGCAGTCCTTCCCCGAGGGCTTCACATGGGAGAGAGTCACCACA
TACGAAGACGGGGGCGTGCTGACCGCTACCCAGGACACCAGCCTCCAGGACGGCTGCCTCATCTACAACG
TCAAGATCAGAGGGGTGAACTTCCCATCCAACGGCCCTGTGATGCAGAAGAAAACACTCGGCTGGGAGGC
CTCCACCGAGACCCTGTACCCCGCTGACGGCGGCCTGGAAGGCAGAGCCGACATGGCCCTGAAGCTCGTG
GGCGGGGGCCACCTGATCTGCAACTTGAAGACCACATACAGATCCAAGAAACCCGCTAAGAACCTCAAGA
TGCCCGGCGTCTACTATGTGGACAGAAGACTGGAAAGAATCAAGGAGGCCGACAAAGAGACCTACGTCGA
GCAGCACGAGGTGGCTGTGGCCAGATACTGCGACCTCCCTAGCAAACTGGGGCACAGAGGTGGAGGAGGT
TCCGGACTCAGATCTCGAGCTCAAGCTTCGAATTCTGCAGTCGACGGTACCGCGGGCCCGGGATCCACCG
GATCTAGAACAAGTTTGTACAAAAAGTTGAACGAGAAACGTAAAATGATATAAATATCATATATTAAATT
AGATTTTGCATAAAAAACAGACTACTTAATACTGTAAAACACACATATGC
