>Addgene plasmid #48344 | pDONR P4-P1R-mKate2 | addgene partial sequence | sequence record 72992 | M13pUC-Fwd 5'-CCCAGTCACGACGTTGTAAAACG-3'
ACGCTACCATGGAGCTCCAAATAATGATTTTATTTTGACTGATAGTGACCTGTTCGTTGCAACAAATTGA
TAAGCAATGCTTTTTTATAATGCCAACTTTGTATAGAAAAGTTGCCGCCACCATGGTGAGCGAGCTGATT
AAGGAGAACATGCACATGAAGCTGTACATGGAGGGCACCGTGAACAACCACCACTTCAAGTGCACATCCG
AGGGCGAAGGCAAGCCCTACGAGGGCACCCAGACCATGAGAATCAAGGCGGTCGAGGGCGGCCCTCTCCC
CTTCGCCTTCGACATCCTGGCTACCAGCTTCATGTACGGCAGCAAAACCTTCATCAACCACACCCAGGGC
ATCCCCGACTTCTTTAAGCAGTCCTTCCCCGAGGGCTTCACATGGGAGAGAGTCACCACATACGAAGACG
GGGGCGTGCTGACCGCTACCCAGGACACCAGCCTCCAGGACGGCTGCCTCATCTACAACGTCAAGATCAG
AGGGGTGAACTTCCCATCCAACGGCCCTGTGATGCAGAAGAAAACACTCGGCTGGGAGGCCTCCACCGAG
ACCCTGTACCCCGCTGACGGCGGCCTGGAAGGCAGAGCCGACATGGCCCTGAAGCTCGTGGGCGGGGGCC
ACCTGATCTGCAACTTGAAGACCACATACAGATCCAAGAAACCCGCTAAGAACCTCAAGATGCCCGGCGT
CTACTATGTGGACAGAAGACTGGAAAGAATCAAGGAGGCCGACAAAGAGACCTACGTCGAGCAGCACGAG
GTGGCTGTGGCCAGATACTGCGACCTCCCTAGCAAACTGGGGCACAGAGGTGGAGGAGGTTCCGGACTCA
GATCTCGAGCTCAAGCTTCGAATTCTGCAGTCGACGGTACCGCGGGCCCGGGATCCACCGGATCTAGAAC
AAGTTTGTACAAAAAAGTTGAACGAGAAACGTAAAATGATATAAATATCAATATATTAAATTAGATTTTG
CATAAAAAACAGACTAC
